>Addgene plasmid #14948 | pCMV Fcgamma RIIa IRES neo | depositor full sequence | sequence record 8192 | Author sequence
GACGGATCGGGAGATCTCCCGATCCCCTATGGTCGACTCTCAGTACAATCTGCTCTGATGCCGCATAGTT
AAGCCAGTATCTGCTCCCTGCTTGTGTGTTGGAGGTCGCTGAGTAGTGCGCGAGCAAAATTTAAGCTACA
ACAAGGCAAGGCTTGACCGACAATTGCATGAAGAATCTGCTTAGGGTTAGGCGTTTTGCGCTGCTTCGCG
ATGTACGGGCCAGATATACGCGTTGACATTGATTATTGACTAGTTATTAATAGTAATCAATTACGGGGTC
ATTAGTTCATAGCCCATATATGGAGTTCCGCGTTACATAACTTACGGTAAATGGCCCGCCTGGCTGACCG
CCCAACGACCCCCGCCCATTGACGTCAATAATGACGTATGTTCCCATAGTAACGCCAATAGGGACTTTCC
ATTGACGTCAATGGGTGGACTATTTACGGTAAACTGCCCACTTGGCAGTACATCAAGTGTATCATATGCC
AAGTACGCCCCCTATTGACGTCAATGACGGTAAATGGCCCGCCTGGCATTATGCCCAGTACATGACCTTA
TGGGACTTTCCTACTTGGCAGTACATCTACGTATTAGTCATCGCTATTACCATGGTGATGCGGTTTTGGC
AGTACATCAATGGGCGTGGATAGCGGTTTGACTCACGGGGATTTCCAAGTCTCCACCCCATTGACGTCAA
TGGGAGTTTGTTTTGGCACCAAAATCAACGGGACTTTCCAAAATGTCGTAACAACTCCGCCCCATTGACG
CAAATGGGCGGTAGGCGTGTACGGTGGGAGGTCTATATAAGCAGAGCTCTCTGGCTACTAGAGAACCCAC
TGCTTACTGGCTTATCGAAATTAATACGACTCACTATAGGGAGACCCAAGCTTGGTACCGAGCTCGGATC
GATATCTGCGGCCTAGCTAGCGCTTAAGGCCTGTTAACCGGTCGTACGTCTCCGGATTCGAATTCACCAT
GGAGACCCAAATGTCTCAGAATGTATGTCCCAGAAACCTGTGGCTGCTTCAACCATTGACAGTTTTGCTG
CTGCTGGCTTCTGCAGACAGTCAAGCTGCAGCTCCCCCAAAGGCTGTGCTGAAACTTGAGCCCCCGTGGA
TCAACGTGCTCCAGGAGGACTCTGTGACTCTGACATGCCAGGGGGCTCGCAGCCCTGAGAGCGACTCCAT
TCAGTGGTTCCACAATGGGAATCTCATTCCCACCCACACGCAGCCCAGCTACAGGTTCAAGGCCAACAAC
AATGACAGCGGGGAGTACACGTGCCAGACTGGCCAGACCAGCCTCAGCGACCCTGTGCATCTGACTGTGC
TTTCCGAATGGCTGGTGCTCCAGACCCCTCACCTGGAGTTCCAGGAGGGAGAAACCATCATGCTGAGGTG
CCACAGCTGGAAGGACAAGCCTCTGGTCAAGGTCACATTCTTCCAGAATGGAAAATCCCAGAAATTCTCC
CATTTGGATCCCACCTTCTCCATCCCACAAGCAAACCACAGTCACAGTGGTGATTACCACTGCACAGGAA
ACATAGGCTACACGCTGTTCTCATCCAAGCCTGTGACCATCACTGTCCAAGTGCCCAGCATGGGCAGCTC
TTCACCAATGGGGATCATTGTGGCTGTGGTCATTGCGACTGCTGTAGCAGCCATTGTTGCTGCTGTAGTG
GCCTTGATCTACTGCAGGAAAAAGCGGATTTCAGCCAATTCCACTGATCCTGTGAAGGCTGCCCAATTTG
AGCCACCTGGACGTCAAATGATTGCCATCAGAAAGAGACAACTTGAAGAAACCAACAATGACTATGAAAC
AGCTGACGGCGGCTACATGACTCTGAACCCCAGGGCACCTACTGACGATGATAAAAACATCTACCTGACT
CTTCCTCCCAACGACCATGTCAACAGTAATAACTAAGCGGCCGCATAGATAACTGATCCAGTGTGCTGGA
ATTAATTCGCTGTCTGCGAGGGCCAGCTGTTGGGGTGAGTACTCCCTCTCAAAAGCGGGCATGACTTCTG
CGCTAAGATTGTCAGTTTCCAAAAACGAGGAGGATTTGATATTCACCTGGCCCGCGGTGATGCCTTTGAG
GGTGGCCGCGTCCATCTGGTCAGAAAAGACAATCTTTTTGTTGTCAAGCTTGAGGTGTGGCAGGCTTGAG
ATCTGGCCATACACTTGAGTGACAATGACATCCACTTTGCCTTTCTCTCCACAGGTGTCCACTCCCAGGT
CCAACTGCAGGTCGAGCATGCATCTAGGGCGGCCAATTCCGCCCCTCTCCCTCCCCCCCCCCTAACGTTA
CTGGCCGAAGCCGCTTGGAATAAGGCCGGTGTGCGTTTGTCTATATGTGATTTTCCACCATATTGCCGTC
TTTTGGCAATGTGAGGGCCCGGAAACCTGGCCCTGTCTTCTTGACGAGCATTCCTAGGGGTCTTTCCCCT
CTCGCCAAAGGAATGCAAGGTCTGTTGAATGTCGTGAAGGAAGCAGTTCCTCTGGAAGCTTCTTGAAGAC
AAACAACGTCTGTAGCGACCCTTTGCAGGCAGCGGAACCCCCCACCTGGCGACAGGTGCCTCTGCGGCCA
AAAGCCACGTGTATAAGATACACCTGCAAAGGCGGCACAACCCCAGTGCCACGTTGTGAGTTGGATAGTT
GTGGAAAGAGTCAAATGGCTCTCCTCAAGCGTATTCAACAAGGGGCTGAAGGATGCCCAGAAGGTACCCC
ATTGTATGGGATCTGATCTGGGGCCTCGGTGCACATGCTTTACATGTGTTTAGTCGAGGTTAAAAAAACG
TCTAGGCCCCCCGAACCACGGGGACGTGGTTTTCCTTTGAAAAACACGATGATAAGCTTGCCACAACCCG
GGATAATTCCTGCAGCCAATATGGGATCGGCCATTGAACAAGATGGATTGCACGCAGGTTCTCCGGCCGC
TTGGGTGGAGAGGCTATTCGGCTATGACTGGGCACAACAGACAATCGGCTGCTCTGATGCCGCCGTGTTC
CGGCTGTCAGCGCAGGGGCGCCCGGTTCTTTTTGTCAAGACCGACCTGTCCGGTGCCCTGAATGAACTGC
AGGACGAGGCAGCGCGGCTATCGTGGCTGGCCACGACGGGCGTTCCTTGCGCAGCTGTGCTCGACGTTGT
CACTGAAGCGGGAAGGGACTGGCTGCTATTGGGCGAAGTGCCGGGGCAGGATCTCCTGTCATCTCACCTT
GCTCCTGCCGAGAAAGTATCCATCATGGCTGATGCAATGCGGCGGCTGCATACGCTTGATCCGGCTACCT
GCCCATTCGACCACCAAGCGAAACATCGCATCGAGCGAGCACGTACTCGGATGGAAGCCGGTCTTGTCGA
TCAGGATGATCTGGACGAAGAGCATCAGGGGCTCGCGCCAGCCGAACTGTTCGCCAGGCTCAAGGCGCGC
ATGCCCGACGGCGATGATCTCGTCGTGACCCATGGCGATGCCTGCTTGCCGAATATCATGGTGGAAAATG
GCCGCTTTTCTGGATTCATCGACTGTGGCCGGCTGGGTGTGGCGGACCGCTATCAGGACATAGCGTTGGC
TACCCGTGATATTGCTGAAGAGCTTGGCGGCGAATGGGCTGACCGCTTCCTCGTGCTTTACGGTATCGCC
GCTCCCGATTCGCAGCGCATCGCCTTCTATCGCCTTCTTGACGAGTTCTTCTGAGGGGATCAATTCTCTA
GAGCTCGCTGATCAGCCTCGACTGTGCCTTCTAGTTGCCAGCCATCTGTTGTTTGCCCCTCCCCCGTGCC
TTCCTTGACCCTGGAAGGTGCCACTCCCACTGTCCTTTCCTAATAAAATGAGGAAATTGCATCGCATTGT
CTGAGTAGGTGTCATTCTATTCTGGGGGGTGGGGTGGGGCAGGACAGCAAGGGGGAGGATTGGGAAGACA
ATAGCAGGCATGCTGGGGATGCGGTGGGCTCTATGGCTTCTGAGGCGGAAAGAACCAGCTGGGGCTCGAG
TGCATTCTAGTTGTGGTTTGTCCAAACTCATCAATGTATCTTATCATGTCTGTATACCGTCGACCTCTAG
CTAGAGCTTGGCGTAATCATGGTCATAGCTGTTTCCTGTGTGAAATTGTTATCCGCTCACAATTCCACAC
AACATACGAGCCGGAAGCATAAAGTGTAAAGCCTGGGGTGCCTAATGAGTGAGCTAACTCACATTAATTG
CGTTGCGCTCACTGCCCGCTTTCCAGTCGGGAAACCTGTCGTGCCAGCTGCATTAATGAATCGGCCAACG
CGCGGGGAGAGGCGGTTTGCGTATTGGGCGCTCTTCCGCTTCCTCGCTCACTGACTCGCTGCGCTCGGTC
GTTCGGCTGCGGCGAGCGGTATCAGCTCACTCAAAGGCGGTAATACGGTTATCCACAGAATCAGGGGATA
ACGCAGGAAAGAACATGTGAGCAAAAGGCCAGCAAAAGGCCAGGAACCGTAAAAAGGCCGCGTTGCTGGC
GTTTTTCCATAGGCTCCGCCCCCCTGACGAGCATCACAAAAATCGACGCTCAAGTCAGAGGTGGCGAAAC
CCGACAGGACTATAAAGATACCAGGCGTTTCCCCCTGGAAGCTCCCTCGTGCGCTCTCCTGTTCCGACCC
TGCCGCTTACCGGATACCTGTCCGCCTTTCTCCCTTCGGGAAGCGTGGCGCTTTCTCAATGCTCACGCTG
TAGGTATCTCAGTTCGGTGTAGGTCGTTCGCTCCAAGCTGGGCTGTGTGCACGAACCCCCCGTTCAGCCC
GACCGCTGCGCCTTATCCGGTAACTATCGTCTTGAGTCCAACCCGGTAAGACACGACTTATCGCCACTGG
CAGCAGCCACTGGTAACAGGATTAGCAGAGCGAGGTATGTAGGCGGTGCTACAGAGTTCTTGAAGTGGTG
GCCTAACTACGGCTACACTAGAAGGACAGTATTTGGTATCTGCGCTCTGCTGAAGCCAGTTACCTTCGGA
AAAAGAGTTGGTAGCTCTTGATCCGGCAAACAAACCACCGCTGGTAGCGGTGGTTTTTTTGTTTGCAAGC
AGCAGATTACGCGCAGAAAAAAAGGATCTCAAGAAGATCCTTTGATCTTTTCTACGGGGTCTGACGCTCA
GTGGAACGAAAACTCACGTTAAGGGATTTTGGTCATGAGATTATCAAAAAGGATCTTCACCTAGATCCTT
TTAAATTAAAAATGAAGTTTTAAATCAATCTAAAGTATATATGAGTAAACTTGGTCTGACAGTTACCAAT
GCTTAATCAGTGAGGCACCTATCTCAGCGATCTGTCTATTTCGTTCATCCATAGTTGCCTGACTCCCCGT
CGTGTAGATAACTACGATACGGGAGGGCTTACCATCTGGCCCCAGTGCTGCAATGATACCGCGAGACCCA
CGCTCACCGGCTCCAGATTTATCAGCAATAAACCAGCCAGCCGGAAGGGCCGAGCGCAGAAGTGGTCCTG
CAACTTTATCCGCCTCCATCCAGTCTATTAATTGTTGCCGGGAAGCTAGAGTAAGTAGTTCGCCAGTTAA
TAGTTTGCGCAACGTTGTTGCCATTGCTACAGGCATCGTGGTGTCACGCTCGTCGTTTGGTATGGCTTCA
TTCAGCTCCGGTTCCCAACGATCAAGGCGAGTTACATGATCCCCCATGTTGTGCAAAAAAGCGGTTAGCT
CCTTCGGTCCTCCGATCGTTGTCAGAAGTAAGTTGGCCGCAGTGTTATCACTCATGGTTATGGCAGCACT
GCATAATTCTCTTACTGTCATGCCATCCGTAAGATGCTTTTCTGTGACTGGTGAGTACTCAACCAAGTCA
TTCTGAGAATAGTGTATGCGGCGACCGAGTTGCTCTTGCCCGGCGTCAATACGGGATAATACCGCGCCAC
ATAGCAGAACTTTAAAAGTGCTCATCATTGGAAAACGTTCTTCGGGGCGAAAACTCTCAAGGATCTTACC
GCTGTTGAGATCCAGTTCGATGTAACCCACTCGTGCACCCAACTGATCTTCAGCATCTTTTACTTTCACC
AGCGTTTCTGGGTGAGCAAAAACAGGAAGGCAAAATGCCGCAAAAAAGGGAATAAGGGCGACACGGAAAT
GTTGAATACTCATACTCTTCCTTTTTCAATATTATTGAAGCATTTATCAGGGTTATTGTCTCATGAGCGG
ATACATATTTGAATGTATTTAGAAAAATAAACAAATAGGGGTTCCGCGCACATTTCCCCGAAAAGTGCCA
CCTGACGTC
Features (pLannotate 1.2.2; 18 found; start..end, strand, type, name):
     36..80      -  misc_feature   bom (fragment): basis of mobility region from pBR322
    235..614     +  enhancer       CMV enhancer: human cytomegalovirus immediate early enhancer
    615..818     +  promoter       CMV promoter: human cytomegalovirus (CMV) immediate early promoter
    862..880     +  promoter       T7 promoter: promoter for bacteriophage T7 RNA polymerase
    976..1923    +  CDS            FCGR2A: FCG2A_HUMAN - Also known as CD32, FCG2, FCGR2A1, IGFR2. Experimental evidence at protein level: Swiss-Prot protein existence level 1. Binds to the Fc region of immunoglobulins gamma. Low affinity receptor. By binding to IgG it initiates cellular responses against pathogens and soluble antigens. Promotes phagocytosis of opsonized antigens. From Homo sapiens (Human).
   1995..2224    +  intron         chimeric intron: chimera between introns from adenovirus and immunoglobulin heavy chain genes
   2393..2855    +  misc_feature   IRES: internal ribosome entry site (IRES) of the encephalomyocarditis virus (EMCV)
   2891..3694    +  CDS            NeoR/KanR: aminoglycoside phosphotransferase from Tn5; aph(3')-II (or nptII); confers resistance to neomycin, kanamycin, and G418 (Geneticin®)
   3732..3956    +  polyA_signal   bGH poly(A) signal: bovine growth hormone polyadenylation signal
   3960..3981    +  promoter       SV40 promoter (fragment): SV40 enhancer and early promoter
   3991..4042    +  polyA_signal   SV40 poly(A) signal (fragment): SV40 polyadenylation signal
   4106..4122    -  protein_bind   lac operator: The lac repressor binds to the lac operator to inhibit transcription in E. coli. This inhibition can be relieved by adding lactose or isopropyl-β-D-thiogalactopyranoside (IPTG). lac repressor encoded by lacI
   4130..4160    -  promoter       lac promoter: promoter for the E. coli lac operon
   4175..4196    -  protein_bind   CAP binding site: CAP binding activates transcription in the presence of cAMP. E. coli catabolite activator protein
   4209..4301    -  CDS            lacI (fragment): lac repressor; lacI; The lac repressor binds to the lac operator to inhibit transcription in E. coli. This inhibition can be relieved by adding lactose or isopropyl-β-D-thiogalactopyranoside (IPTG).
   4484..5072    -  rep_origin     ori: high-copy-number ColE1/pMB1/pBR322/pUC origin of replication
   5243..6103    -  CDS            AmpR: β-lactamase; bla; confers resistance to ampicillin, carbenicillin, and related antibiotics
   6104..6208    -  promoter       AmpR promoter: bla
