[The description below was written by a language model from this plasmid's Addgene catalogue record and pLannotate feature annotations shown in this document.]
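Description:
pCMV Fcgamma RIIa IRES neo is a mammalian expression plasmid built on the Clontech pIRESneo2 backbone and carrying the human FCGR2A (CD32/FcγRIIa) cDNA, which encodes the low-affinity receptor for the Fc region of IgG that promotes phagocytosis of opsonized particles. The plasmid is propagated in E. coli at high copy number from a ColE1/pUC-type origin and is selected with ampicillin through a β-lactamase gene under its own promoter. The annotated depositor sequence is about 6.2 kb, consistent with a roughly 5.3 kb backbone plus a roughly 1 kb insert. Short remnants of lac regulatory elements, a bom fragment and SV40 fragments are also detected, and these appear to be backbone carry-over rather than functional parts of the design.

The receptor coding sequence was obtained by RT-PCR, passed through a TOPO cloning intermediate, and subcloned as an EcoRI–NotI fragment downstream of the human CMV immediate-early enhancer and promoter; a T7 promoter also lies upstream of the insert. No epitope tag or reporter fusion is annotated. Following the insert are a chimeric intron, the EMCV internal ribosome entry site and the Tn5 neomycin phosphotransferase gene, and the transcription unit ends at a bovine growth hormone polyadenylation signal. Because the receptor and the resistance marker are translated from a single bicistronic mRNA, cells that survive G418 selection are strongly enriched for those that also express FcγRIIa, which makes stable lines easier to generate. The associated publication concerns IgG signalling and lysosome/phagosome docking, which suggests the plasmid was used to confer Fc-receptor-mediated uptake of IgG-coated targets on transfected mammalian cells.
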