Addgene plasmid #14948: pCMV Fcgamma RIIa IRES neo
Depositing lab: Axel Nohturfft. Publication: Immunoglobulin G signaling activates lysosome/phagosome docking. Trivedi V, Zhang SC, Castoreno AB, Stockinger W, Shieh EC, Vyas JM, Frickel EM, Nohturfft A. Proc Natl Acad Sci U S A. 2006 Nov 28. 103(48):18226-31. 10.1073/pnas.0609182103 PubMed 17110435.
Backbone
  Vector backbone: pIRESneo2
  Backbone manufacturer: Clontech
  Backbone size w/o insert (bp): 5300
  Vector type: Mammalian Expression
  Selectable markers: Neomycin (select with G418)
Growth in bacteria
  Bacterial resistance: Ampicillin, 100 μg/mL
  Growth temperature: 37°C
  Growth strain: DH5alpha
  Copy number: High Copy
Gene/Insert
  Gene/Insert name: Fcgamma RIIa (alt names: FcgRIIa; Fc gamma RIIa)
  Species: H. sapiens (human)
  Insert size (bp): 1000
  Entrez Gene: FCGR2A (a.k.a. CD32, CD32A, CDw32, FCG2, FCGR2, FCGR2A1, FcGR, FcgammaRIIa, IGFR2)
  Cloning method: Restriction Enzyme; 5′ cloning site EcoRI (not destroyed); 3′ cloning site NotI (not destroyed)
  Sequencing primers: 5′ CMV-F
Terms and licenses: Academic/Nonprofit Terms; Industry Terms: Not Available to Industry
Depositor comments: The FcgRIIa cDNA was amplified by RT-PCR using a Titan One Tube RT-PCR System kit (Roche, Mannheim, Germany) and a pair of primers (5'-TTGAATTCACCATGGAGACCCAAATGTCTC-3' and 5'-GCGGCCGCTTAGTTATTACTGTTGACATGG-3'). The PCR product was cloned into pCR2.1-TOPO (Invitrogen, Carlsbad, CA) to generate pAC01 and subcloned as an EcoRI–NotI fragment into pIRESneo2 (Clontech, Mountain View, CA) to generate pCMV-FcgRIIa-IRES-Neo.
How to cite: pCMV Fcgamma RIIa IRES neo was a gift from Axel Nohturfft (Addgene plasmid # 14948 ; http://n2t.net/addgene:14948 ; RRID:Addgene_14948)
