>Addgene plasmid #14948 | pCMV Fcgamma RIIa IRES neo | addgene partial sequence | sequence record 21533 | CMV-F 5'-CGCAAATGGGCGGTAGGCGTG-3'
GCAGAGCTCTCTGGCTACTAGAGAACCCACTGCTTACTGGCTTATCGAAATTAATACGACTCACTATAGG
GAGACCCAAGCTTGGTACCGAGCTCGGATCGATATCTGCGGCCTAGCTAGCGCTTAAGGCCTGTTAACCG
GTCGTACGTCTCCGGATTCGAATTCACCATGGAGACCCAAATGTCTCAGAATGTATGTCCCAGAAACCTG
TGGCTGCTTCAACCATTGACAGTTTTGCTGCTGCTGGCTTCTGCAGACAGTCAAGCTGCAGCTCCCCCAA
AGGCTGTGCTGAAACTTGAGCCCCCGTGGATCAACGTGCTCCAGGAGGACTCTGTGACTCTGACATGCCA
GGGGGCTCGCAGCCCTGAGAGCGACTCCATTCAGTGGTTCCACAATGGGAATCTCATTCCCACCCACACG
CAGCCCAGCTACAGGTTCAAGGCCAACAACAATGACAGCGGGGAGTACACGTGCCAGACTGGCCAGACCA
GCCTCAGCGACCCTGTGCATCTGACTGTGCTTTCCGAATGGCTGGTGCTCCAGACCCCTCACCTGGAGTT
CCAGGAGGGAGAAACCATCATGCTGAGGTGCCACAGCTGGAAGGACAAGCCTCTGGT
