LOCUS       Exported 6255 bp ds-DNA circular SYN 21-JUL-2021
DEFINITION  synthetic circular DNA
ACCESSION   .
VERSION     .
KEYWORDS    pCMV Fcgamma RIIa IRES neo
SOURCE      synthetic DNA construct
  ORGANISM  synthetic DNA construct
REFERENCE   1 (bases 1 to 6255)
  AUTHORS   Trivedi V, Zhang SC, Castoreno AB, Stockinger W, Shieh EC, Vyas JM,
            Frickel EM, Nohturfft A
  TITLE     Immunoglobulin G signaling activates lysosome/phagosome docking.
  JOURNAL   Proc Natl Acad Sci U S A. 2006 Nov 28. 103(48):18226-31.
  PUBMED    17110435
REFERENCE   2 (bases 1 to 6255)
  AUTHORS   .
  TITLE     Direct Submission
  JOURNAL   Exported Jul 21, 2021 from SnapGene Server 1.1.58
            http://www.snapgene.com
FEATURES             Location/Qualifiers
     source          1..6255
                     /organism="synthetic DNA construct"
                     /mol_type="other DNA"
     enhancer        1..380
                     /label=CMV enhancer
                     /note="human cytomegalovirus immediate early enhancer"
     promoter        381..584
                     /label=CMV promoter
                     /note="human cytomegalovirus (CMV) immediate early
                     promoter"
     primer_bind     535..555
                     /label=CMV-F
                     /note="Human CMV immediate early promoter, forward primer"
     primer_bind     629..648
                     /label=T7
                     /note="T7 promoter, forward primer"
     promoter        629..647
                     /label=T7 promoter
                     /note="promoter for bacteriophage T7 RNA polymerase"
     intron          1762..1991
                     /label=chimeric intron
                     /note="chimera between introns from adenovirus and
                     immunoglobulin heavy chain genes"
     primer_bind     1974..1993
                     /label=pMT2-F
                     /note="Synthetic intron, forward primer"
     misc_feature    2064..2637
                     /label=IRES
                     /note="internal ribosome entry site (IRES) of the
                     encephalomyocarditis virus (EMCV)"
     primer_bind     complement(2231..2248)
                     /label=IRES reverse
                     /note="IRES internal ribosome entry site, reverse primer.
                     Also called pCDH-rev"
     primer_bind     2458..2477
                     /label=IRES-F
                     /note="IRES internal ribosome entry site, forward primer"
     CDS             2673..3476
                     /codon_start=1
                     /gene="aph(3')-II (or nptII)"
                     /product="aminoglycoside phosphotransferase from Tn5"
                     /label=NeoR/KanR
                     /note="confers resistance to neomycin, kanamycin, and G418
                     (Geneticin(R))"
                     /translation="MGSAIEQDGLHAGSPAAWVERLFGYDWAQQTIGCSDAAVFRLSAQ
                     GRPVLFVKTDLSGALNELQDEAARLSWLATTGVPCAAVLDVVTEAGRDWLLLGEVPGQD
                     LLSSHLAPAEKVSIMADAMRRLHTLDPATCPFDHQAKHRIERARTRMEAGLVDQDDLDE
                     EHQGLAPAELFARLKARMPDGDDLVVTHGDACLPNIMVENGRFSGFIDCGRLGVADRYQ
                     DIALATRDIAEELGGEWADRFLVLYGIAAPDSQRIAFYRLLDEFF"
     primer_bind     complement(2736..2755)
                     /label=Neo-R
                     /note="Neomycin resistance gene, reverse primer"
     primer_bind     3346..3365
                     /label=Neo-F
                     /note="Neomycin resistance gene, forward primer"
     primer_bind     complement(3508..3525)
                     /label=BGH-rev
                     /note="Bovine growth hormone terminator, reverse primer.
                     Also called BGH reverse"
     polyA_signal    3514..3738
                     /label=bGH poly(A) signal
                     /note="bovine growth hormone polyadenylation signal"
     primer_bind     3785..3804
                     /label=EBV-rev
                     /note="SV40 polyA terminator, reverse primer"
     primer_bind     complement(3864..3880)
                     /label=M13 rev
                     /note="common sequencing primer, one of multiple similar
                     variants"
     primer_bind     complement(3864..3880)
                     /label=M13 Reverse
                     /note="In lacZ gene. Also called M13-rev"
     primer_bind     complement(3877..3899)
                     /label=M13/pUC Reverse
                     /note="In lacZ gene"
     protein_bind    3888..3904
                     /label=lac operator
                     /bound_moiety="lac repressor encoded by lacI"
                     /note="The lac repressor binds to the lac operator to
                     inhibit transcription in E. coli. This inhibition can be
                     relieved by adding lactose or
                     isopropyl-beta-D-thiogalactopyranoside (IPTG)."
     promoter        complement(3912..3942)
                     /label=lac promoter
                     /note="promoter for the E. coli lac operon"
     protein_bind    3957..3978
                     /label=CAP binding site
                     /bound_moiety="E. coli catabolite activator protein"
                     /note="CAP binding activates transcription in the presence
                     of cAMP."
     primer_bind     complement(4095..4112)
                     /label=L4440
                     /note="L4440 vector, forward primer"
     rep_origin      complement(4266..4854)
                     /direction=LEFT
                     /label=ori
                     /note="high-copy-number ColE1/pMB1/pBR322/pUC origin of
                     replication"
     primer_bind     complement(4346..4365)
                     /label=pBR322ori-F
                     /note="pBR322 origin, forward primer"
     CDS             complement(5025..5885)
                     /codon_start=1
                     /gene="bla"
                     /product="beta-lactamase"
                     /label=AmpR
                     /note="confers resistance to ampicillin, carbenicillin, and
                     related antibiotics"
                     /translation="MSIQHFRVALIPFFAAFCLPVFAHPETLVKVKDAEDQLGARVGYI
                     ELDLNSGKILESFRPEERFPMMSTFKVLLCGAVLSRIDAGQEQLGRRIHYSQNDLVEYS
                     PVTEKHLTDGMTVRELCSAAITMSDNTAANLLLTTIGGPKELTAFLHNMGDHVTRLDRW
                     EPELNEAIPNDERDTTMPVAMATTLRKLLTGELLTLASRQQLIDWMEADKVAGPLLRSA
                     LPAGWFIADKSGAGERGSRGIIAALGPDGKPSRIVVIYTTGSQATMDERNRQIAEIGAS
                     LIKHW"
     primer_bind     5648..5667
                     /label=Amp-R
                     /note="Ampicillin resistance gene, reverse primer"
     promoter        complement(5886..5990)
                     /gene="bla"
                     /label=AmpR promoter
     primer_bind     complement(6065..6084)
                     /label=pRS-marker
                     /note="pRS vectors, use to sequence yeast selectable
                     marker"
ORIGIN
        1 gacattgatt attgactagt tattaatagt aatcaattac ggggtcatta gttcatagcc
       61 catatatgga gttccgcgtt acataactta cggtaaatgg cccgcctggc tgaccgccca
      121 acgacccccg cccattgacg tcaataatga cgtatgttcc catagtaacg ccaataggga
      181 ctttccattg acgtcaatgg gtggagtatt tacggtaaac tgcccacttg gcagtacatc
      241 aagtgtatca tatgccaagt acgcccccta ttgacgtcaa tgacggtaaa tggcccgcct
      301 ggcattatgc ccagtacatg accttatggg actttcctac ttggcagtac atctacgtat
      361 tagtcatcgc tattaccatg gtgatgcggt tttggcagta catcaatggg cgtggatagc
      421 ggtttgactc acggggattt ccaagtctcc accccattga cgtcaatggg agtttgtttt
      481 ggcaccaaaa tcaacgggac tttccaaaat gtcgtaacaa ctccgcccca ttgacgcaaa
      541 tgggcggtag gcgtgtacgg tgggaggtct atataagcag agctctctgg ctaactagag
      601 aacccactgc ttactggctt atcgaaatta atacgactca ctatagggag acccaagctt
      661 ggtaccgagc tcggatcgat atctgcggcc tagctagcgc ttaaggcctg ttaaccggtc
      721 gtacgtctcc ggattcgaat tcaccatgga gacccaaatg tctcagaatg tatgtcccag
      781 aaacctgtgg ctgcttcaac cattgacagt tttgctgctg ctggcttctg cagacagtca
      841 agctgcagct cccccaaagg ctgtgctgaa acttgagccc ccgtggatca acgtgctcca
      901 ggaggactct gtgactctga catgccaggg ggctcgcagc cctgagagcg actccattca
      961 gtggttccac aatgggaatc tcattcccac ccacacgcag cccagctaca ggttcaaggc
     1021 caacaacaat gacagcgggg agtacacgtg ccagactggc cagaccagcc tcagcgaccc
     1081 tgtgcatctg actgtgcttt ccgaatggct ggtgctccag acccctcacc tggagttcca
     1141 ggagggagaa accatcatgc tgaggtgcca cagctggaag gacaagcctc tggtcaaggt
     1201 cacattcttc cagaatggaa aatcccagaa attctcccgt ttggatccca ccttctccat
     1261 cccacaagca aaccacagtc acagtggtga ttaccactgc acaggaaaca taggctacac
     1321 gctgttctca tccaagcctg tgaccatcac tgtccaagtg cccagcatgg gcagctcttc
     1381 accaatgggg atcattgtgg ctgtggtcat tgcgactgct gtagcagcca ttgttgctgc
     1441 tgtagtggcc ttgatctact gcaggaaaaa gcggatttca gccaattcca ctgatcctgt
     1501 gaaggctgcc caatttgagc cacctggacg tcaaatgatt gccatcagaa agagacaact
     1561 tgaagaaacc aacaatgact atgaaacagc tgacggcggc tacatgactc tgaaccccag
     1621 ggcacctact gacgatgata aaaacatcta cctgactctt cctcccaacg accatgtcaa
     1681 cagtaataac taagcggccg catagataac tgatccagtg tgctggaatt aattcgctgt
     1741 ctgcgagggc cagctgttgg ggtgagtact ccctctcaaa agcgggcatg acttctgcgc
     1801 taagattgtc agtttccaaa aacgaggagg atttgatatt cacctggccc gcggtgatgc
     1861 ctttgagggt ggccgcgtcc atctggtcag aaaagacaat ctttttgttg tcaagcttga
     1921 ggtgtggcag gcttgagatc tggccataca cttgagtgac aatgacatcc actttgcctt
     1981 tctctccaca ggtgtccact cccaggtcca actgcaggtc gagcatgcat ctagggcggc
     2041 caattccgcc cctctccccc ccccccctct ccctcccccc cccctaacgt tactggccga
     2101 agccgcttgg aataaggccg gtgtgcgttt gtctatatgt tattttccac catattgccg
     2161 tcttttggca atgtgagggc ccggaaacct ggccctgtct tcttgacgag cattcctagg
     2221 ggtctttccc ctctcgccaa aggaatgcaa ggtctgttga atgtcgtgaa ggaagcagtt
     2281 cctctggaag cttcttgaag acaaacaacg tctgtagcga ccctttgcag gcagcggaac
     2341 cccccacctg gcgacaggtg cctctgcggc caaaagccac gtgtataaga tacacctgca
     2401 aaggcggcac aaccccagtg ccacgttgtg agttggatag ttgtggaaag agtcaaatgg
     2461 ctctcctcaa gcgtattcaa caaggggctg aaggatgccc agaaggtacc ccattgtatg
     2521 ggatctgatc tggggcctcg gtgcacatgc tttacatgtg tttagtcgag gttaaaaaaa
     2581 cgtctaggcc ccccgaacca cggggacgtg gttttccttt gaaaaacacg atgataagct
     2641 tgccacaacc cgggataatt cctgcagcca atatgggatc ggccattgaa caagatggat
     2701 tgcacgcagg ttctccggcc gcttgggtgg agaggctatt cggctatgac tgggcacaac
     2761 agacaatcgg ctgctctgat gccgccgtgt tccggctgtc agcgcagggg cgcccggttc
     2821 tttttgtcaa gaccgacctg tccggtgccc tgaatgaact gcaggacgag gcagcgcggc
     2881 tatcgtggct ggccacgacg ggcgttcctt gcgcagctgt gctcgacgtt gtcactgaag
     2941 cgggaaggga ctggctgcta ttgggcgaag tgccggggca ggatctcctg tcatctcacc
     3001 ttgctcctgc cgagaaagta tccatcatgg ctgatgcaat gcggcggctg catacgcttg
     3061 atccggctac ctgcccattc gaccaccaag cgaaacatcg catcgagcga gcacgtactc
     3121 ggatggaagc cggtcttgtc gatcaggatg atctggacga agagcatcag gggctcgcgc
     3181 cagccgaact gttcgccagg ctcaaggcgc gcatgcccga cggcgatgat ctcgtcgtga
     3241 cccatggcga tgcctgcttg ccgaatatca tggtggaaaa tggccgcttt tctggattca
     3301 tcgactgtgg ccggctgggt gtggcggacc gctatcagga catagcgttg gctacccgtg
     3361 atattgctga agagcttggc ggcgaatggg ctgaccgctt cctcgtgctt tacggtatcg
     3421 ccgctcccga ttcgcagcgc atcgccttct atcgccttct tgacgagttc ttctgagggg
     3481 atcaattctc tagagctcgc tgatcagcct cgactgtgcc ttctagttgc cagccatctg
     3541 ttgtttgccc ctcccccgtg ccttccttga ccctggaagg tgccactccc actgtccttt
     3601 cctaataaaa tgaggaaatt gcatcgcatt gtctgagtag gtgtcattct attctggggg
     3661 gtggggtggg gcaggacagc aagggggagg attgggaaga caatagcagg catgctgggg
     3721 atgcggtggg ctctatggct tctgaggcgg aaagaaccag ctggggctcg agtgcattct
     3781 agttgtggtt tgtccaaact catcaatgta tcttatcatg tctgtatacc gtcgacctct
     3841 agctagagct tggcgtaatc atggtcatag ctgtttcctg tgtgaaattg ttatccgctc
     3901 acaattccac acaacatacg agccggaagc ataaagtgta aagcctgggg tgcctaatga
     3961 gtgagctaac tcacattaat tgcgttgcgc tcactgcccg ctttccagtc gggaaacctg
     4021 tcgtgccagc tgcattaatg aatcggccaa cgcgcgggga gaggcggttt gcgtattggg
     4081 cgctcttccg cttcctcgct cactgactcg ctgcgctcgg tcgttcggct gcggcgagcg
     4141 gtatcagctc actcaaaggc ggtaatacgg ttatccacag aatcagggga taacgcagga
     4201 aagaacatgt gagcaaaagg ccagcaaaag gccaggaacc gtaaaaaggc cgcgttgctg
     4261 gcgtttttcc ataggctccg cccccctgac gagcatcaca aaaatcgacg ctcaagtcag
     4321 aggtggcgaa acccgacagg actataaaga taccaggcgt ttccccctgg aagctccctc
     4381 gtgcgctctc ctgttccgac cctgccgctt accggatacc tgtccgcctt tctcccttcg
     4441 ggaagcgtgg cgctttctca tagctcacgc tgtaggtatc tcagttcggt gtaggtcgtt
     4501 cgctccaagc tgggctgtgt gcacgaaccc cccgttcagc ccgaccgctg cgccttatcc
     4561 ggtaactatc gtcttgagtc caacccggta agacacgact tatcgccact ggcagcagcc
     4621 actggtaaca ggattagcag agcgaggtat gtaggcggtg ctacagagtt cttgaagtgg
     4681 tggcctaact acggctacac tagaagaaca gtatttggta tctgcgctct gctgaagcca
     4741 gttaccttcg gaaaaagagt tggtagctct tgatccggca aacaaaccac cgctggtagc
     4801 ggtggttttt ttgtttgcaa gcagcagatt acgcgcagaa aaaaaggatc tcaagaagat
     4861 cctttgatct tttctacggg gtctgacgct cagtggaacg aaaactcacg ttaagggatt
     4921 ttggtcatga gattatcaaa aaggatcttc acctagatcc ttttaaatta aaaatgaagt
     4981 tttaaatcaa tctaaagtat atatgagtaa acttggtctg acagttacca atgcttaatc
     5041 agtgaggcac ctatctcagc gatctgtcta tttcgttcat ccatagttgc ctgactcccc
     5101 gtcgtgtaga taactacgat acgggagggc ttaccatctg gccccagtgc tgcaatgata
     5161 ccgcgagacc cacgctcacc ggctccagat ttatcagcaa taaaccagcc agccggaagg
     5221 gccgagcgca gaagtggtcc tgcaacttta tccgcctcca tccagtctat taattgttgc
     5281 cgggaagcta gagtaagtag ttcgccagtt aatagtttgc gcaacgttgt tgccattgct
     5341 acaggcatcg tggtgtcacg ctcgtcgttt ggtatggctt cattcagctc cggttcccaa
     5401 cgatcaaggc gagttacatg atcccccatg ttgtgcaaaa aagcggttag ctccttcggt
     5461 cctccgatcg ttgtcagaag taagttggcc gcagtgttat cactcatggt tatggcagca
     5521 ctgcataatt ctcttactgt catgccatcc gtaagatgct tttctgtgac tggtgagtac
     5581 tcaaccaagt cattctgaga atagtgtatg cggcgaccga gttgctcttg cccggcgtca
     5641 atacgggata ataccgcgcc acatagcaga actttaaaag tgctcatcat tggaaaacgt
     5701 tcttcggggc gaaaactctc aaggatctta ccgctgttga gatccagttc gatgtaaccc
     5761 actcgtgcac ccaactgatc ttcagcatct tttactttca ccagcgtttc tgggtgagca
     5821 aaaacaggaa ggcaaaatgc cgcaaaaaag ggaataaggg cgacacggaa atgttgaata
     5881 ctcatactct tcctttttca atattattga agcatttatc agggttattg tctcatgagc
     5941 ggatacatat ttgaatgtat ttagaaaaat aaacaaatag gggttccgcg cacatttccc
     6001 cgaaaagtgc cacctgacgt cgacggatcg ggagatctcc cgatccccta tggtgcactc
     6061 tcagtacaat ctgctctgat gccgcatagt taagccagta tctgctccct gcttgtgtgt
     6121 tggaggtcgc tgagtagtgc gcgagcaaaa tttaagctac aacaaggcaa ggcttgaccg
     6181 acaattgcat gaagaatctg cttagggtta ggcgttttgc gctgcttcgc gatgtacggg
     6241 ccagatatac gcgtt
//
